Addgene plasmid #173308: RVD-CG1
Purpose: One-step assembly of custom RVD arrays to construct DdCBE, TALE, etc.
Depositing lab: Bin Shen. Depositing organization: Nanjing Medical University. Publication: Precision modeling of mitochondrial diseases in zebrafish via DdCBE-mediated mtDNA base editing. Guo J, Zhang X, Chen X, Sun H, Dai Y, Wang J, Qian X, Tan L, Lou X, Shen B. Cell Discov. 2021 Sep 3;7(1):78. doi: 10.1038/s41421-021-00307-9. PubMed 34480028.
Backbone
  Vector backbone: TetR T vector
  Vector type: Unspecified
Growth in bacteria
  Bacterial resistance: Tetracycline, 10 μg/mL
  Growth temperature: 37°C
  Growth strain: DH5alpha
  Copy number: High Copy
Gene/Insert
  Gene/Insert name: HD-NN dimer RVD at Position1
  Species: Synthetic
  Mutation: no
  Cloning method: Restriction Enzyme; 5′ cloning site Unknown (unknown if destroyed)
Terms and licenses: Academic/Nonprofit Terms; Industry Terms: Not Available to Industry
Depositor comments: RVD is inserted into TA site of TetR T vector
How to cite: RVD-CG1 was a gift from Bin Shen (Addgene plasmid # 173308 ; http://n2t.net/addgene:173308 ; RRID:Addgene_173308)
