[The description below was written by a language model from this plasmid's Addgene catalogue record and pLannotate feature annotations shown in this document.]
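Description:
RVD-CG1 is a small (about 2.6 kb) bacterial module plasmid from a library designed for one-step assembly of custom repeat-variable diresidue (RVD) arrays, which form the DNA-binding domains of TALE proteins and of TALE-based tools such as DdCBE mitochondrial base editors. It is built on a tetracycline-resistant T vector, with the synthetic insert placed into the TA cloning site. The vector type is unspecified, and the plasmid functions as a parts donor rather than an expression construct. It is maintained in E. coli at high copy through a ColE1/pUC-type origin and selected with the tetracycline efflux gene (TcR), which is driven by its native tet promoter. The annotation also detects a T7 promoter, a short kanamycin-resistance fragment and a short RSF origin fragment. The last two are partial matches, most likely backbone remnants rather than functional elements.

The payload is a dimer of two TALE repeats carrying the RVDs HD and NN, designated for position 1 of an array. By the standard TALE code, HD recognises cytosine and NN recognises guanine, which matches the "CG1" in the name. Each plasmid of this kind therefore supplies a two-nucleotide recognition unit for a defined slot, and modules for successive positions can be joined in order to build an array against a chosen target sequence. The automated feature table does not annotate the RVD insert itself. The record also does not state the flanking restriction sites or the assembly enzymes. The associated work applied such arrays to DdCBE-mediated mitochondrial DNA base editing for modelling mitochondrial diseases in zebrafish.
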