Features (pLannotate 1.2.2; 6 found; start..end, strand, type, name):
    408..426     +  promoter       T7 promoter: promoter for bacteriophage T7 RNA polymerase
    429..503     -  CDS            KanR (fragment): aminoglycoside phosphotransferase; aphA-3; confers resistance to kanamycin
    601..1791    -  CDS            TcR: tetracycline efflux protein; tet; confers resistance to tetracycline
   1839..1867    -  promoter       tet promoter: E. coli promoter for tetracycline efflux protein gene
   1883..1922    +  rep_origin     RSF ori (fragment): Plasmids containing the RSF 1030 origin of replication can be propagated in E. coli cells that contain additional plasmids with compatible origins.
   1994..2582    -  rep_origin     ori: high-copy-number ColE1/pMB1/pBR322/pUC origin of replication
>Addgene plasmid #173308 | RVD-CG1 | addgene full sequence | sequence record 355085 | Addgene NGS Result
GTCTGACGCTCAGTGGAACGACGCGTAACTCACGTTAAGGGATTTTGGTCATGGGTGGCTCGACCAGATA
TGGTCTCGCCCCGGAGCAGGTGGTGGCCATCGCTAGTCATGACGGTGGCAAACAGGCTCTTGAAACCGTC
CAACGCCTTCTACCAGTTCTCTGTCAAGCCCACGGACTAACCCCAGCGCAAGTTGTAGCGATTGCTAGTA
ACAATGGTGGCAAACAGGCTCTTGAAACCGTACAGCGCCTACTGCCAGTTCTCTGTCAAGCCCACGGTCT
GACTCCGGAGCAGGTGAGACCAGCTTTGGTCTAGAGGAGGCATGATGATATATTTTTATCTTGTGCAATG
TAACATCAGAGATTTTGAGACACGGGCCAGAGCTGCCAGGAAACAGCTATGACCATGTAATACGACTCAC
TATAGGGGATATTTTATTTTCTCCCAATCAGGCTTGATCCCCAGTAAGTCAAAAAATAGCTCGACATACT
GTTCTTCCCCGATCAAGGGTTGGTTTGCGCATTCACAGTTCTCCGCAAGAATTGATTGGCTCCAATTCTT
GGAGTGGTGAATCCGTTAGCGAGGTGCCGCCGGCTTCCATTCAGGTCGAGGTGGCCCGGCTCCATGCACC
GCGACGCAACGCGGGGAGGCAGACAAGGTATAGGGCGGCGCCTACAATCCATGCCAACCCGTTCCATGTG
CTCGCCGAGGCGGCATAAATCGCCGTGACGATCAGCGGTCCAATGATCGAAGTTAGGCTGGTAAGAGCCG
CGAGCGATCCTTGAAGCTGTCCCTGATGGTCGTCATCTACCTGCCTGGACAGCATGGCCTGCAACGCGGG
CATCCCGATGCCGCCGGAAGCGAGAAGAATCATAATGGGGAAGGCCATCCAGCCTCGCGTCGCGAACGCC
AGCAAGACGTAGCCCAGCGCGTCGGCCGCCATGCCGGCGATAATGGCCTGCTTCTCGCCGAAACGTTTGG
TGGCGGGACCAGTGACGAAGGCTTGAGCGAGGGCGTGCAAGATTCCGAATACCGCAAGCGACAGGCCGAT
CATCGTCGCGCTCCAGCGAAAGCGGTCCTCGCCGAAAATGACCCAGAGCGCTGCCGGCACCTGTCCTACG
AGTTGCATGATAAAGAAGACAGTCATAAGTGCGGCGACGATAGTCATGCCCCGCGCCCACCGGAAGGAGC
TGACTGGGTTGAAGGCTCTCAAGGGCATGGGTCGGCGCTCTCCCTTATGCGACTCCTGCATTAGGAAGCA
GCCCAGTAGTAGGTTGAGGCCGTTGAGCACCGCCGCCGCAAGGAATGGTGCATGTAAGGAGATGGCGCCC
AACAGTCCCCCGGCCACGGGGCCTGCCACCATACCCACGCCGAAACAAGCGCTCATGAGCCCGAAGTGGC
GAGCCCGATCTTCCCCATCGGTGATGTCGGCGATATAGGCGCCAGCAACCGCACCTGTGGCGCCGGTGAT
GCCGGCCACGATGCGTCCGGCGTAGAGAATCCACAGGACGGGTGTGGTCGCCATGATCGCGTAGTCGATA
GTGGCTCCAAGTAGCGAAGCGAGCAGGACTGGGCGGCGGCCAAAGCGGTCGGACAGTGCTCCGAGAACGG
GTGCGCATAGAAATTGCATCAACGCATATAGCGCTAGCAGCACGCCATAGTGACTGGCGATGCTGTCGGA
ATGGACGATATCCCGCAAGAGGCCCGGCAGTACCGGCATAACCAAGCCTATGCCTACAGCATCCAGGGTG
ACGGTGCCGAGGATGACGATGAGCGCATTGTTAGATTTCATACACGGTGCCTGACTGCGTTAGCAATTTA
ACTGTGATAAACTACCGCATTAAAGCTAATCGATGATAAGCTGTCAAACATGAGAATTAATTCATGTTCT
TTCCTGCGTTATCCCCTGATTCTGTGGATAACGCAGGAAAGAACATGTGAGCAAAAGGCCAGCAAAAGGC
CAGGAACCGTAAAAAGGCCGCGTTGCTGGCGTTTTTCCATAGGCTCCGCCCCCCTGACGAGCATCACAAA
AATCGACGCTCAAGTCAGAGGTGGCGAAACCCGACAGGACTATAAAGATACCAGGCGTTTCCCCCTGGAA
GCTCCCTCGTGCGCTCTCCTGTTCCGACCCTGCCGCTTACCGGATACCTGTCCGCCTTTCTCCCTTCGGG
AAGCGTGGCGCTTTCTCATAGCTCACGCTGTAGGTATCTCAGTTCGGTGTAGGTCGTTCGCTCCAAGCTG
GGCTGTGTGCACGAACCCCCCGTTCAGCCCGACCGCTGCGCCTTATCCGGTAACTATCGTCTTGAGTCCA
ACCCGGTAAGACACGACTTATCGCCACTGGCAGCAGCCACTGGTAACAGGATTAGCAGAGCGAGGTATGT
AGGCGGTGCTACAGAGTTCTTGAAGTGGTGGCCTAACTACGGCTACACTAGAAGAACAGTATTTGGTATC
TGCGCTCTGCTGAAGCCAGTTACCTTCGGAAAAAGAGTTGGTAGCTCTTGATCCGGCAAACAAACCACCG
CTGGTAGCGGTGGTTTTTTTGTTTGCAAGCAGCAGATTACGCGCAGAAAAAAAGGATCTCAAGAAGATCC
TTTGATCTTTTCTACGGG
