>Addgene plasmid #173308 | RVD-CG1 | depositor partial sequence | sequence record 336263 | RVD flanked by two Bsa I sites
GGTCTCGCCCCGGAGCAGGTGGTGGCCATCGCTAGTCATGACGGTGGCAAACAGGCTCTTGAAACCGTCC
AACGCCTTCTACCAGTTCTCTGTCAAGCCCACGGACTAACCCCAGCGCAAGTTGTAGCGATTGCTAGTAA
CAATGGTGGCAAACAGGCTCTTGAAACCGTACAGCGCCTACTGCCAGTTCTCTGTCAAGCCCACGGTCTG
ACTCCGGAGCAGGTGAGACC
